>Addgene plasmid #192981 | pJLG038 | addgene full sequence | sequence record 394483 | Addgene NGS Result
GTTGGAGCCGGTGGGTATGTGGTCGAAGGCTGGGTAGCCGGTGGGCAATCCCTGTGGTCAAGCTCGTGGG
CAGGCGCAGCCTGTCCATCAGCTTGTCCAGCAGGGTTGTCCACGGGCCGAGCGAAGCGAGCCAGCCGGTG
GCCGCTCGCGGCCATCGTCCACATATCCACGGGCTGGCAAGGGAGCGCAGCGACCGCGCAGGGCGAAGCC
CGGAGAGCAAGCCCGTAGGGCGCCGCAGCCGCCGTAGGCGGTCACGACTTTGCGAAGCAAAGTCTAGTGA
GTATACTCAAGCATTGAGTGGCCCGCCGGAGGCACCGCCTTGCGCTGCCCCCGTCGAGCCGGTTGGACAC
CAAAAGGGAGGGGCAGGCATGGCGGCATACGCGATCATGCGATGCAAGAAGCTGGCGAAAATGGGCAACG
TGGCGGCCAGTCTCAAGCACGCCTACCGCGAGCGCGAGACGCCCAACGCTGACGCCAGCAGGACGCCAGA
GAACGAGCACTGGGCGGCCAGCAGCACCGATGAAGCGATGGGCCGACTGCGCGAGTTGCTGCCAGAGAAG
CGGCGCAAGGACGCTGTGTTGGCGGTCGAGTACGTCATGACGGCCAGCCCGGAATGGTGGAAGTCGGCCA
GCCAAGAACAGCAGGCGGCGTTCTTCGAGAAGGCGCACAAGTGGCTGGCGGACAAGTACGGGGCGGATCG
CATCGTGACGGCCAGCATCCACCGTGACGAAACCAGCCCGCACATGACCGCGTTCGTGGTGCCGCTGACG
CAGGACGGCAGGCTGTCGGCCAAGGAGTTCATCGGCAACAAAGCGCAGATGACCCGCGACCAGACCACGT
TTGCGGCCGCTGTGGCCGATCTAGGGCTGCAACGGGGCATCGAGGGCAGCAAGGCACGTCACACGCGCAT
TCAGGCGTTCTACGAGGCCCTGGAGCGGCCACCAGTGGGCCACGTCACCATCAGCCCGCAAGCGGTCGAG
CCACGCGCCTATGCACCGCAGGGATTGGCCGAAAAGCTGGGAATCTCAAAGCGCGTTGAGACGCCGGAAG
CCGTGGCCGACCGGCTGACAAAAGCGGTTCGGCAGGGGTATGAGCCTGCCCTACAGGCCGCCGCAGGAGC
GCGTGAGATGCGCAAGAAGGCCGATCAAGCCCAAGAGACGGCCCGAGACCTTCGGGAGCGCCTGAAGCCC
GTTCTGGACGCCCTGGGGCCGTTGAATCGGGATATGCAGGCCAAGGCCGCCGCGATCATCAAGGCCGTGG
GCGAAAAGCTGCTGACGGAACAGCGGGAAGTCCAGCGCCAGAAACAGGCCCAGCGCCAGCAGGAACGCGG
GCGCGCACATTTCCCCGAAAAGTGCCACCTGCGGCGTTGTGACAATTTACCGAACAACTCCGCGGCCGGG
AAGCCGATCTCGGCTTGAACGAATTGTTAGGTGGCGGTACTTGGGTCGATATCAAAGTGCATCACTTCTT
CCCGTATGCCCAACTTTGTATAGAGAGCCACTGCGGGATCGTCACCGTAATCTGCTTGCACGTAGATCAC
ATAAGCACCAAGCGCGTTGGCCTCATGCTTGAGGAGATTGATGAGCGCGGTGGCAATGCCCTGCCTCCGG
TGCTCTCCGGAGACTGCGAGATCATAGATATAGATCTCACTACGCGGCTGCTCAAACTTGGGCAGAACGT
AAGCCGCGAGAGCGCCAACAACCGCTTCTTGGTCGAAGGCAGCAAGCGCGATGAATGTCTTACTACGGAG
CAAGTTCCCGAGGTAATCGGAGTCCGGCTGATGTTGGGAGTAGGTGGCTACGTCTCCGAACTCACGACCG
AAAAGATCAAGAGCAGCCCGCATGGATTTGACTTGGTCAGGGCCGAGCCTACATGTGCGAATGATGCCCA
TACTTGAGCCACCTAACTTTGTTTTAGGGCGACTGCCCTGCTGCGTAACATCGTTGCTGCTGCGTAACAT
CGTTGCTGCTCCATAACATCAAACATCGACCCACGGCGTAACGCGCTTGCTGCTTGGATGCCCGAGGCAT
AGACTGTACAAAAAAACAGTCATAACAAGCCATGAAAACCGCCACTGCGCCGTTACCACCGCTGCGTTCG
GTCAAGGTTCTGGACCAGTTGCGTGAGCGCATACGCTACTTGCATTACAGTTTACGAACCGAACAGGCTT
ATGTCAACTGGGTTCGTGCCTTCATCCGTTTCCACGGTGTGCGTCCATGGGCAAATATTTTGTTAAAATT
CGCGTTAAATTTTTGTTAAATCAGCTCATTTTTTAACCAATAGGCCGTACTGCGATGAGTGGCAGGGCGG
GGCGTAATTTTTTTAAGGCAGTTATTGGTGCCCTTAAACGCCTGGTTGCTACGCCTGAATAAGTGATAAT
AAGCGGATGAATGGCAGAAATTCGAAATTGAATTCTGATTGACACCATCGAATGGCGCAAAACCTTTCGC
GGTATGGCATGATAGCGCCCGGAAGAGAGTCAATTCAGGGTGGTGAATGTGAAACCAGTAACGTTATACG
ATGTCGCAGAGTATGCCGGTGTCTCTTATCAGACCGTTTCCCGCGTGGTGAACCAGGCCAGCCACGTTTC
TGCGAAAACGCGGGAAAAAGTGGAAGCGGCGATGGCGGAGCTGAATTACATTCCCAACCGCGTGGCACAA
CAACTGGCGGGCAAACAGTCGTTGCTGATTGGCGTTGCCACCTCCAGTCTGGCCCTGCACGCGCCGTCGC
AAATTGTCGCGGCGATTAAATCTCGCGCCGATCAACTGGGTGCCAGCGTGGTGGTGTCGATGGTAGAACG
AAGCGGCGTCGAAGCCTGTAAAGCGGCGGTGCACAATCTTCTCGCGCAACGCGTCAGTGGGCTGATCATT
AACTATCCGCTGGATGACCAGGATGCCATTGCTGTGGAAGCTGCCTGCACTAATGTTCCGGCGTTATTTC
TTGATGTCTCTGACCAGACACCCATCAACAGTATTATTTTCTCCCATGAAGACGGTACGCGACTGGGCGT
GGAGCATCTGGTCGCATTGGGTCACCAGCAAATCGCGCTGTTAGCGGGCCCATTAAGTTCTGTCTCGGCG
CGTCTGCGTCTGGCTGGCTGGCATAAATATCTCACTCGCAATCAAATTCAGCCGATAGCGGAACGGGAAG
GCGACTGGAGTGCCATGTCCGGTTTTCAACAAACCATGCAAATGCTGAATGAGGGCATCGTTCCCACTGC
GATGCTGGTTGCCAACGATCAGATGGCGCTGGGCGCAATGCGCGCCATTACCGAGTCCGGGCTGCGCGTT
GGTGCGGATATCTCGGTAGTGGGATACGACGATACCGAAGACAGCTCATGTTATATCCCGCCGTTAACCA
CCATCAAACAGGATTTTCGCCTGCTGGGGCAAACCAGCGTGGACCGCTTGCTGCAACTCTCTCAGGGCCA
GGCGGTGAAGGGCAATCAGCTGTTGCCCGTCTCACTGGTGAAAAGAAAAACCACCCTGGCGCCCAATACG
CAAACCGCCTCTCCCCGCGCGTTGGCCGATTCATTAATGCAGCTGGCACGACAGGTTTCCCGACTGGAAA
GCGGGCAGTGAGCGCAACGCAATTAATGTGAGTTAGCTCACTCATTAGGCACCCCAGGCTTTACACTTTA
TGCTTCCGGCTCGTATGTTGTGTGGAATTGTGAGCGGATAACAATTTCACACAGGAAACAGCATATGACC
ATGATTACGCCAAGCTCGAAATTAACCCTCACTAAAGGGAACAAAAGCTGGAGCTCCACCGCGGTGGCGG
CCGCTCTAGAATGAACACGATTAACATCGCTAAGAACGACTTCTCTGACATCGAACTGGCTGCTATCCCG
TTCAACACTCTGGCTGACCATTACGGTGAGCGTTTAGCTCGCGAACAGTTGGCCCTTGAGCATGAGTCTT
ACGAGATGGGTGAAGCACGCTTCCGCAAGATGTTTGAGCGTCAACTTAAAGCTGGTGAGGTTGCGGATAA
CGCTGCCGCCAAGCCTCTCATCACTACCCTACTCCCTAAGATGATTGCACGCATCAACGACTGGTTTGAG
GAAGTGAAAGCTAAGCGCGGCAAGCGCCCGACAGCCTTCCAGTTCCTGCAAGAAATCAAGCCGGAAGCCG
TAGCGTACATCACCATTAAGACCACTCTGGCTTGCCTAACCAGTGCTGACAATACAACCGTTCAGGCTGT
AGCAAGCGCAATCGGTCGGGCCATTGAGGACGAGGCTCGCTTCGGTCGTATCCGTGACCTTGAAGCTAAG
CACTTCAAGAAAAACGTTGAGGAACAACTCAACAAGCGCGTAGGGCACGTCTACAAGAAAGCATTTATGC
AAGTTGTCGAGGCTGACATGCTCTCTAAGGGTCTACTCGGTGGCGAGGCGTGGTCTTCGTGGCATAAGGA
AGACTCTATTCATGTAGGAGTACGCTGCATCGAGATGCTCATTGAGTCAACCGGAATGGTTAGCTTACAC
CGCCAAAATGCTGGCGTAGTAGGTCAAGACTCTGAGACTATCGAACTCGCACCTGAATACGCTGAGGCTA
TCGCAACCCGTGCAGGTGCGCTGGCTGGCATCTCTCCGATGTTCCAACCTTGCGTAGTTCCTCCTAAGCC
GTGGACTGGCATTACTGGTGGTGGCTATTGGGCTAACGGTCGTCGTCCTCTGGCGCTGGTGCGTACTCAC
AGTAAGAAAGCACTGATGCGCTACGAAGACGTTTACATGCCTGAGGTGTACAAAGCGATTAACATTGCGC
AAAACACCGCATGGAAAATCAACAAGAAAGTCCTAGCGGTCGCCAACGTAATCACCAAGTGGAAGCATTG
TCCGGTCGAGGACATCCCTGCGATTGAGCGTGAAGAACTCCCGATGAAACCGGAAGACATCGACATGAAT
CCTGAGGCTCTCACCGCGTGGAAACGTGCTGCCGCTGCTGTGTACCGCAAGGACAAGGCTCGCAAGTCTC
GCCGTATCAGCCTTGAGTTCATGCTTGAGCAAGCCAATAAGTTTGCTAACCATAAGGCCATCTGGTTCCC
TTACAACATGGACTGGCGCGGTCGTGTTTACGCTGTGTCAATGTTCAACCCGCAAGGTAACGATATGACC
AAAGGACTGCTTACGCTGGCGAAAGGTAAACCAATCGGTAAGGAAGGTTACTACTGGCTGAAAATCCACG
GTGCAAACTGTGCGGGTGTCGATAAGGTTCCGTTCCCTGAGCGCATCAAGTTCATTGAGGAAAACCACGA
GAACATCATGGCTTGCGCTAAGTCTCCACTGGAGAACACTTGGTGGGCTGAGCAAGATTCTCCGTTCTGC
TTCCTTGCGTTCTGCTTTGAGTACGCTGGGGTACAGCACCACGGCCTGAGCTATAACTGCTCCCTTCCGC
TGGCGTTTGACGGGTCTTGCTCTGGCATCCAGCACTTCTCCGCGATGCTCCGAGATGAGGTAGGTGGTCG
CGCGGTTAACTTGCTTCCTAGTGAAACCGTTCAGGACATCTACGGGATTGTTGCTAAGAAAGTCAACGAG
ATTCTACAAGCAGACGCAATCAATGGGACCGATAACGAAGTAGTTACCGTGACCGATGAGAACACTGGTG
AAATCTCTGAGAAAGTCAAGCTGGGCACTAAGGCACTGGCTGGTCAATGGCTGGCTTACGGTGTTACTCG
CAGTGTGACTAAGCGTTCAGTCATGACGCTGGCTTACGGGTCCAAAGAGTTCGGCTTCCGTCAACAAGTG
CTGGAAGATACCATTCAGCCAGCTATTGATTCCGGCAAGGGTCTGATGTTCACTCAGCCGAATCAGGCTG
CTGGATACATGGCTAAGCTGATTTGGGAATCTGTGAGCGTGACGGTGGTAGCTGCGGTTGAAGCAATGAA
CTGGCTTAAGTCTGCTGCTAAGCTGCTGGCTGCTGAGGTCAAAGATAAGAAGACTGGAGAGATTCTTCGC
AAGCGTTGCGCTGTGCATTGGGTAACTCCTGATGGTTTCCCTGTGTGGCAGGAATACAAGAAGCCTATTC
AGACGCGCTTGAACCTGATGTTCCTCGGTCAGTTCCGCTTACAGCCTACCATTAACACCAACAAAGATAG
CGAGATTGATGCACACAAACAGGAGTCTGGTATCGCTCCTAACTTTGTACACAGCCAAGACGGTAGCCAC
CTTCGTAAGACTGTAGTGTGGGCACACGAGAAGTACGGAATCGAATCTTTTGCACTGATTCACGACTCCT
TCGGTACCATTCCGGCTGACGCTGCGAACCTGTTCAAAGCAGTGCGCGAAACTATGGTTGACACATATGA
GTCTTGTGATGTACTGGCTGATTTCTACGACCAGTTCGCTGACCAGTTGCACGAGTCTCAATTGGACAAA
ATGCCAGCACTTCCGGCTAAAGGTAACTTGAACCTCCGTGACATCTTAGAGTCGGACTTCGCGTTCGCGT
AAGTCGACCTCGAGGGGGGGCCCGGTACCCAATTCGCCCTATAGTGAGTCGTATTACAATTCACTGGCCG
TCGTTTTACAACGTCGTGACTGGGAAAACCCTGGCGTTACCCAACTTAATCGCCTTGCAGCACATCCCCC
TTTCGCCAGCTGGCGTAATAGCGAAGAGGCCCGCACCGATCGCCCTTCCCAACAGTTGCGCAGCCTGAAT
GGCGAATGGAAATTGTAAGCTAGCAATTCGAAAGCAAATTCGACCCGGTCGTCGGTTCAGGGCAGGGTCG
TTAAATAGCCGCTTATGTCTATTGCTGGTTTACCGGTTTATTGACTACCGGAAGCAGTGTGACCGTGTGC
TTCTCAAATGCCTGAGGCCAGTTTGCTCAGGCTCTCCCCGTGGAGGTAATAATTGACGATATGATCATTT
ATTCTGCCTCCCAGAGCCTGATAAAAACGGTGAATCCGTTAGCGAGGTGCCGCCGGCTTCCATTCAGGTC
GAGGTGGCCCGGCTCCATGCACCGCGACGCAACGCGGGGAGGCAGACAAGGTATAGGGCGGCGAGGCGGC
TACAGCCGATAGTCTGGAACAGCGCACTTACGGGTTGCTGCGCAACCCAAGTGCTACCGGCGCGGCAGCG
TGACCCGTGTCGGCGGCTCCAACGGCTCGCCATCGTCCAGAAAACACGGCTCATCGGGCATCGGCAGGCG
CTGCTGCCCGCGCCGTTCCCATTCCTCCGTTTCGGTCAAGGCTGGCAGGTCTGGTTCCATGCCCGGAATG
CCGGGCTGGCTGGGCGGCTCCTCGCCGGGGCCGGTCGGTAGTTGCTGCTCGCCCGGATACAGGGTCGGGA
TGCGGCGCAGGTCGCCATGCCCCAACAGCGATTCGTCCTGGTCGTCGTGATCAACCACCACGGCGGCACT
GAACACCGACAGGCGCAACTGGTCGCGGGGCTGGCCCCACGCCACGCGGTCATTGACCACGTAGGCCGAC
ACGGTGCCGGGGCCGTTGAGCTTCACGACGGAGATCCAGCGCTCGGCCACCAAGTCCTTGACTGCGTATT
GGACCGTCCGCAAAGAACGTCCGATGAGCTTGGAAAGTGTCTTCTGGCTGACCACCACGGCGTTCTGGTG
GCCCATCTGCGCCACGAGGTGATGCAGCAGCATTGCCGCCGTGGGTTTCCTCGCAATAAGCCCGGCCCAC
GCCTCATGCGCTTTGCGTTCCGTTTGCACCCAGTGACCGGGCTTGTTCTTGGCTTGAATGCCGATTTCTC
TGGACTGCGTGGCCATGCTTATCTCCATGCGGTAGGGGTGCCGCACGGTTGCGGCACCATGCGCAATCAG
CTGCAACTTTTCGGCAGCGCGACAACAATTATGCGTTGCGTAAAAGTGGCAGTCAATTACAGATTTTCTT
TAACCTACGCAATGAGCTATTGCGGGGGGTGCCGCAATGAGCTGTTGCGTACCCCCCTTTTTTAAGTTGT
TGATTTTTAAGTCTTTCGCATTTCGCCCTATATCTAGTTCTTTGGTGCCCAAAGAAGGGCACCCCTGCGG
GGTTCCCCCACGCCTTCGGCGCGGCTCCCCCTCCGGCAAAAAGTGGCCCCTCCGGGGCTTGTTGATCGAC
TGCGCGGCCTTCGGCCTTGCCCAAGGTGGCGCTGCCCCCTTGGAACCCCCGCACTCGCCGCCGTGAGGCT
CGGGGGGCAGGCGGGCGGGCTTCGCCCTTCGACTGCCCCCACTCGCATAGGCTTGGGTCGTTCCAGGCGC
GTCAAGGCCAAGCCGCTGCGCGGTCGCTGCGCGAGCCTTGACCCGCCTTCCACTTGGTGTCCAACCGGCA
AGCGAAGCGCGCAGGCCGCAGGCCGGAGGCTTTTCCCCAGAGAAAATTAAAAAAATTGATGGGGCAAGGC
CGCAGGCCGCGCA
Features (pLannotate 1.2.2; 18 found; start..end, strand, type, name):
   1427..1960    -  CDS            GmR: gentamycin acetyltransferase; aacC1; confers resistance to gentamycin
   2149..2177    -  promoter       Pc promoter: intI1 (promoter lies within the coding sequence); class 1 integron promoter
   2224..2287    -  rep_origin     M13 ori (fragment): M13 bacteriophage origin of replication; arrow indicates direction of (+) strand synthesis
   2287..2318    +  CDS            CmR (fragment): chloramphenicol acetyltransferase confers resistance to chloramphenicol
   2421..2498    +  promoter       lacI promoter: lacI
   2499..3581    +  CDS            lacI: lac repressor; lacI; The lac repressor binds to the lac operator to inhibit transcription in E. coli. This inhibition can be relieved by adding lactose or isopropyl-β-D-thiogalactopyranoside (IPTG).
   3594..3615    +  protein_bind   CAP binding site: CAP binding activates transcription in the presence of cAMP. E. coli catabolite activator protein
   3630..3660    +  promoter       lac promoter: promoter for the E. coli lac operon
   3668..3684    +  protein_bind   lac operator: The lac repressor binds to the lac operator to inhibit transcription in E. coli. This inhibition can be relieved by adding lactose or isopropyl-β-D-thiogalactopyranoside (IPTG). lac repressor encoded by lacI
   3730..3748    +  promoter       T3 promoter: promoter for bacteriophage T3 RNA polymerase
   3761..3791    +  misc_feature   MCS (fragment): pBluescript multiple cloning site
   3791..6439    +  CDS            RPOL_BPT7: Experimental evidence at protein level: Swiss-Prot protein existence level 1. Highly processive DNA-dependent RNA polymerase that catalyzes the transcription of class II and class III viral genes. Recognizes a specific promoter sequence and enters first into an 'abortive phase' where very short transcripts are synthesized and released before proceeding to the processive transcription of long RNA chains. Unwinds the double-stranded DNA to expose the coding strand for templating. Participates in the initiation of viral DNA replication presumably by making primers accessible to the DNA polymerase
   6443..6469    +  misc_feature   MCS (fragment): pBluescript multiple cloning site
   6478..6496    -  promoter       T7 promoter: promoter for bacteriophage T7 RNA polymerase
   6499..6656    +  CDS            lacZα (fragment): LacZα fragment of β-galactosidase; lacZ fragment
   6924..6993    -  CDS            TcR (fragment): tetracycline efflux protein; tet; confers resistance to tetracycline
   7054..7716    -  CDS            pBBR1 Rep: replication protein for the broad-host-range plasmid pBBR1 from Bordetella bronchiseptica
   7717..145     -  rep_origin     pBBR1 oriV (across the origin): replication origin of the broad-host-range plasmid pBBR1 from Bordetella bronchiseptica; requires the pBBR1 Rep protein for replication
