[The description below was written by a language model from this plasmid's Addgene catalogue record and pLannotate feature annotations shown in this document.]
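Description:
pJLG038 is a broad-host-range bacterial expression plasmid of about 8.3 kb, built on the pSRKGm backbone, that supplies bacteriophage T7 RNA polymerase under lac control. It replicates through the pBBR1 oriV together with the plasmid-encoded pBBR1 Rep protein, a system derived from a Bordetella bronchiseptica plasmid that functions in many Gram-negative species. The record lists it as low copy. Selection is by gentamicin, conferred by the aacC1 acetyltransferase gene, which is driven by a class 1 integron Pc promoter.

The payload is the roughly 2.65 kb T7 RNA polymerase coding sequence. According to the depositor it was amplified from the chromosome of E. coli BL21(DE3), which is why the catalogue gives E. coli as the species although the enzyme is of phage origin. It was inserted between XbaI and SalI sites in a pBluescript-type polylinker. Upstream lie a CAP binding site, the lac promoter and the lac operator, and the plasmid carries its own lacI gene with its native promoter. The repressor is therefore supplied in hosts that lack one, keeping polymerase expression off until it is relieved by IPTG or lactose.

Flanking T3 and T7 promoters and a lacZα fragment are carried over from the polylinker region. The short M13 ori, CmR and TcR fragments appear to be non-functional backbone remnants.

The plasmid provides the polymerase half of an inducible T7 system for high-level protein expression in diverse Gram-negative bacteria. It would presumably be paired with a compatible plasmid bearing a gene of interest behind a T7 promoter, though the record does not describe that partner construct.
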