Addgene plasmid #192981: pJLG038
Purpose: BHR plasmid (pBBR1 ori) expressing T7 polymerase under control of the lac promoter
Depositing lab: Clay Fuqua. Depositing organization: Indiana University, Bloomington. Publication: An Inducible T7 Polymerase System for High-Level Protein Expression in Diverse Gram-Negative Bacteria. Greenwich JL, Alakavuklar MA, Fuqua C. Microbiol Resour Announc. 2023 Feb 16;12(2):e0111922. doi: 10.1128/mra.01119-22. Epub 2023 Jan 16. PubMed 36645284.
Backbone
  Vector backbone: pSRKGm
  Backbone size w/o insert (bp): 5739
  Total vector size (bp): 8340
  Vector type: Bacterial Expression
Growth in bacteria
  Bacterial resistance: Gentamicin, 10 μg/mL
  Growth temperature: 37°C
  Growth strain: DH5alpha
  Copy number: Low Copy
Gene/Insert
  Gene/Insert name: T7 polymerase
  Species: E. coli
  Insert size (bp): 2652
  GenBank ID: NC_012971
  Promoter: lac
  Cloning method: Restriction Enzyme; 5′ cloning site XbaI (not destroyed); 3′ cloning site SalI (not destroyed)
  Sequencing primers: 5′ GGAAAGCGGGCAGTGAGCGC; 3′ GTCAATTATTACCTCCACGGGGA
Terms and licenses: Academic/Nonprofit Terms; Industry Terms: Not Available to Industry
Depositor comments: The T7 polymerase gene (1) was cloned from the chromosome of BL21(DE3).
How to cite: pJLG038 was a gift from Clay Fuqua (Addgene plasmid # 192981 ; http://n2t.net/addgene:192981 ; RRID:Addgene_192981)
